Addgene plasmid #34280: KHBD00126
Depositing lab: Bart Deplancke. Depositing organization: Swiss Federal Institute of Technology (EPFL). Publication: Automated protein-DNA interaction screening of Drosophila regulatory elements. Korneel Hens, Jean-Daniel Feuz, Alina Isakova, Antonina Lagovitina, Andreas Massouras, Julien Bryois, Patrick Callaerts, Susan E. Celniker, Bart Deplancke. Nat Methods. 2011 Oct 30;8(12):1065-70. 10.1038/nmeth.1763 PubMed 22037703.
Backbone
  Vector backbone: pDONR221
  Backbone manufacturer: Invitrogen
  Backbone size w/o insert (bp): 2536
  Vector type: Gateway Donor Vector
Growth in bacteria
  Bacterial resistance: Kanamycin, 50 μg/mL
  Growth temperature: 37°C
  Growth strain: DH5alpha
  Copy number: High Copy
Gene/Insert
  Gene/Insert name: CG7659 (alt names: FBgn0015550; tap; target of Poxn)
  Species: D. melanogaster (fly)
  Insert size (bp): 1194
  Entrez Gene: tap (a.k.a. Dmel_CG7659, CG7659, Dmel\CG7659, Tap, bHLHc9, bps, l(3)01658)
  Cloning method: Gateway Cloning
  Sequencing primers: 5′ M13F; 3′ M13R
Terms and licenses: Academic/Nonprofit Terms; Industry Terms: Not Available to Industry
Depositor comments: Please note that the ORFs in this collection were cloned open-ended (without a stop codon).
How to cite: KHBD00126 was a gift from Bart Deplancke (Addgene plasmid # 34280 ; http://n2t.net/addgene:34280 ; RRID:Addgene_34280)
