[The description below was written by a language model from this plasmid's Addgene catalogue record.]
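Description:
KHBD00126 is a Gateway entry-type clone built in the pDONR221 donor vector backbone (Invitrogen; about 2.5 kb without insert). It carries the open reading frame of the Drosophila melanogaster gene CG7659, also known as tap (target of Poxn), whose recorded aliases include the designation bHLHc9. The insert is listed as 1194 bp and was introduced by Gateway recombination cloning, which in a pDONR221-derived clone normally leaves the ORF flanked by attL recombination sites. The plasmid is maintained in E. coli at high copy and selected with kanamycin. No feature table is provided, so the origin of replication and exact att site arrangement are not documented beyond what the backbone name implies. M13 forward and reverse primer sites flank the insert for sequence verification.

As an entry clone, the construct has no promoter recorded for expressing the insert. It serves instead as a shuttle source from which the tap coding sequence can be moved by LR recombination into destination vectors of choice. The depositor notes that ORFs in this collection were cloned open-ended, without a stop codon, so the coding sequence can be fused in frame to C-terminal tags or domains supplied by the destination vector. It also means that a destination vector must provide the translational stop.

The associated publication concerns automated protein–DNA interaction screening of Drosophila regulatory elements. This indicates that the clone belongs to a larger ORF collection assembled for systematic screening of fly proteins against regulatory DNA. The record does not specify which destination vectors or assay formats were used with this clone.
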