>Addgene plasmid #34280 | KHBD00126 | depositor partial sequence | sequence record 40847 | KHBD00126 sequence 1194 bps
ATGGCCGCCTGCTACAATGCCTATAGCGCTGGATCACAGTCCTTCGAGTTCGACGAGGACGACGACGACG
CCTCCTTCGACAGTGGCTACGAGAAGAGTTTCGAGACGGAGGCCCAGTTGAGCTCACGACGCCGCTTGGA
CTTTGGCACTCCGCCGACTCCGGCGATCCCGCAACCGTACTCCGGCGGCACCTGGGACGCCGTACCGCTC
AGCTCACCGCCGGCGGGCTTCGTGGGATTGCTCGATACGAGCAGCAATCACAGCACTCGGAGCGGCAGGA
CACTGGTCGAACATCTGAACAGTCGGGCCACGAATGGCGTCTTCGATCCGCCATTGACCAGTACGCCGGT
GAAGTCGCCAGAGGATCCCAATGCGCCGCGACCGAAACGCAAATATGCCGTCGGCAAGAACAGAGTAACT
CGCTCGCGCAGTCCAACCCAAGTGGTGAAGATCAAGCGTTTCCGCCGCATGAAGGCCAATGACCGGGAGC
GGAATCGGATGCATAACTTGAATGATGCCCTGGAGAAACTACGCGTCACTCTGCCCTCGCTTCCCGAGGA
GACGAAGCTGACGAAGATCGAGATTCTGCGATTTGCGCACAACTACATCTTTGCCCTGGAGCAGGTGCTG
GAAAGCGGAGGTTCAATCAACCTGGATCTGGAGAAGCTGCAGAACTTCACGCTGAGTGGTGAGAGGATTA
CCAAGGAGCTCTTCGATGCTCTTTTCGTGAATCCACAGCCGTATCCCTTGTTCGGACGAATGTTCCCCTA
TGGACAGGGAATGGCGCCTCTTGCACAGCACCAGACTGCTCCAGCATCGCACGCGGAGCAGCCGCCGGCG
ATGGGTGGCTTTCAGCACGGCATGGACTATCCGCAGCAGCCACCAGGATTCGACTTTACAGGCAGCATGC
GGTTTTACCACCAACAGCAACAGCAGCCGCATCAGCCTCACCATCTGCAGCCTAATCCCCAGCAGGAGTC
CAGCCCGCAGCAGTTCTCGCAGGAGAAATACGATCTGTTCAGGGGATCCTTCGATGCAGCTGCCAATCTT
CATTCTACGAACTTGGATTCTGGGATTCACCAGCAGAGCAGCTTCTACTCGCAAACACCGCCATGGAAGG
ACTATCCGGAGGATCAGGCACACGTGCATCCCGTTCCACATCAACACAGCTACAAAAACTTCGCCCCGCA
GGTG
