>Addgene plasmid #34280 | KHBD00126 | addgene partial sequence | sequence record 41943 | M13-Rev 5'-CAGGAAACAGCTATGACC-3'
TTTATTTTGACTGATAGTGACCTGTTCGTTGCAACAAATTGATAAGCAATGCTTTCTTATAATGCCAACT
TTGTACAAGAAAGTTGGCAACACCTGCGGGGCGAAGTTTTTGTAGCTGTGTTGATGTGGAACGGGATGCA
CGTGTGCCTGATCCTCCGGATAGTCCTTCCATGGCGGTGTTTGCGAGTAGAAGCTGCTCTGCTGGTGAAT
CCCAGAATCCAAGTTCGTAGAATGAAGATTGGCAGCTGCATCGAAGGATCCCCTGAACAGATCGTATTTC
TCCTGCGAGAACTGCTGCGGGCTGGACTCCTGCTGGGGATTAGGCTGCAGATGGTGAGGCTGATGCGGCT
GCTGTTGCTGTTGGTGGTAAAACCGCATGCTGCCTGTAAAGTCGAATCCTGGTGGCTGCTGCGGATAGTC
CATGCCGTGCTGAAAGCCACCCATCGCCGGCGGCTGCTCCGCGTGCGATGCTGGAGCAGTCTGGTGCTGT
GCAAGAGGCGCCATTCCCTGTCCATAGGGGAACATTCGTCCGAACAAGGGATACGGCTGTGGATTCACGA
AAAGAGCATCGAAGAGCTCCTTGGTAATCCTCTCACCACTCAGCGTGAAGTTCTGCAGCTTCTCCAGATC
CAGGTTGATTGAACCTCCGCTTTCCAGCACCTGCTCCAGGGCAAAGATGTAGTTGTGCGCAAATCGCAGA
ATCTCGATCTTCGTCAGCTTCGTCTCCTCG
